>Addgene plasmid #131168 | pCUP1pNuiHA kanMX CEN | addgene full sequence | sequence record 255871 | Addgene NGS Result
TCGCGCGTTTCGGTGATGACGGTGAAAACCTCTGACACATGCAGCTCCCGGAGACGGTCACAGCTTGTCT
GTAAGCGGATGCCGGGAGCAGACAAGCCCGTCAGGGCGCGTCAGCGGGTGTTGGCGGGTGTCGGGGCTGG
CTTAACTATGCGGCATCAGAGCAGATTGTACTGAGAGTGCACCATAGATCACGACATTACTATATATATA
ATATAGGAAGCATTTAATAGAACAGCATCGTAATATATGTGTACTTTGCAGTTATGACGCCAGATGGCAG
TAGTGGAAGATATTCTTTATTGAAAAATAGCTTGTCACCTTACGTACAATCTTGATCCGGAGCTTTTCTT
TTTTTGCCGATTAAGAATTAATTCGGTCGAAAAAAGAAAAGGAGAGGGCCAAGAGGGAGGGCATTGGTGA
CTATTGAGCACGTGAGTATACGTGATTAAGCACACAAAGGCAGCTTGGAGTATGTCTGTTATTAATTTCA
CAGGTAGTTCTGGTCCATTGGTGAAAGTTTGCGGCTTGCAGAGCACAGAGGCCGCAGAATGTGCGCACTT
AACTTCGCATCTGGGCAGATGATGTCGAGGCGAAAAAAAATATAAATCACGCTAACATTTGATTAAAATA
GAACAACTACAATATAAAAAAACTATACAAATGACAAGTTCTTGAAAACAAGAATCTTTTTATTGTCAGT
ACTGATTAGAAAAACTCATCGAGCATCAAATGAAACTGCAATTTATTCATATCAGGATTATCAATACCAT
ATTTTTGAAAAAGCCGTTTCTGTAATGAAGGAGAAAACTCACCGAGGCAGTTCCATAGGATGGCAAGATC
CTGGTATCGGTCTGCGATTCCGACTCGTCCAACATCAATACAACCTATTAATTTCCCCTCGTCAAAAATA
AGGTTATCAAGTGAGAAATCACCATGAGTGACGACTGAATCCGGTGAGAATGGCAAAAGCTTATGCATTT
CTTTCCAGACTTGTTCAACAGGCCAGCCATTACGCTCGTCATCAAAATCACTCGCATCAACCAAACCGTT
ATTCATTCGTGATTGCGCCTGAGCGAGACGAAATACGCGATCGCTGTTAAAAGGACAATTACAAACAGGA
ATCGAATGCAACCGGCGCAGGAACACTGCCAGCGCATCAACAATATTTTCACCTGAATCAGGATATTCTT
CTAATACCTGGAATGCTGTTTTGCCGGGGATCGCAGTGGTGAGTAACCATGCATCATCAGGAGTACGGAT
AAAATGCTTGATGGTCGGAAGAGGCATAAATTCCGTCAGCCAGTTTAGTCTGACCATCTCATCTGTAACA
TCATTGGCAACGCTACCTTTGCCATGTTTCAGAAACAACTCTGGCGCATCGGGCTTCCCATACAATCGAT
AGATTGTCGCACCTGATTGCCCGACATTATCGCGAGCCCATTTATACCCATATAAATCAGCATCCATGTT
GGAATTTAATCGCGGCCTCGAAACGTGAGTCTTTTCCTTACCCATGGTTGTTTATGTTCGGATGTGATGT
GAGAACTGTATCCTAGCAAGATTTTAAAAGGAAGTATATGAAAGAAGAACCTCAGTGGCAAATCCTAACC
TTTTATATTTCTCTACAGGGGCGCGGCGTGGGGACAATTCAACGCGTCTGTGAGGGGAGCGTTTCCCTGC
TCGCAGGTCTGCAGCGAGGAGCCGTAATTTTTGCTTCGCGCCGTGCGGCCATCAAAATGTATGGATGCAA
ATGATTATACATGGGGATGTATGGGCTAAATGTACGGGCGACAGTCACATCATGCCCCTGAGCTGCGCAC
GTCAAGACTGTCAAGGAGGGTATTCTGGGCCTCCATGTCGCTGGCCGGGTGACCCGGCGGGGACGAGGCA
AGCTAAACAGATCTGGACGATCCCATTACCGACATTTGGGCGCTATACGTGCATATGTTCATGTATGTAT
CTGTATTTAAAACACTTTTGTATTATTTTTCCTCATATATGTGTATAGGTTTATACGGATGATTTAATTA
TTACTTCACCACCCTTTATTTCAGGCTGATATCTTAGCCTTGTTACTAGTTAGAAAAAGACATTTTTGCT
GTCAGTCACTGTCAAGAGATTCTTTTGCTGGCATTTCTTCTAGAAGCAAAAAGAGCGATGCGTCTTTTCC
GCTGAACCGTTCCAGCAAAAAAGACTACCAACGCAATATGGATTGTCAGAATCATATAAAAGAGAAGCAA
ATAACTCCTTGTCTTGTATCAATTGCATTATAATATCTTCTTGTTAGTGCAATATCATATAGAAGTCATC
GAAATAGATATTAAGAAAAACAAACTGTAACGAATTTCGACCGGCGGTATGCAGATTTTCGTCAAGACTT
TGACCGGTAAAACCATAACATTGGAAGTTGAATCTTCCGATACCATCGACAACGTTAAGTCGAAAATTCA
AGACAAGGAAGGGATCCCTGGGTCTGGGGCTTACCCATACGATGTTCCTGACTATGCGGGGAATTCGATA
TCAAGCTTATCGATACCGTCGACCTCGAGGGGGGGCCCGGTACCAGCTTTTGTTCCCTTTAGTGAGGGTT
AATTTCGAGCTTGGCGTAATCATGGTCATAGCTGTTTCCTGTGTGAAATTGTTATCCGCTCACAATTCCA
CACAACATACGAGCCGGAAGCATAAAGTGTAAAGCCTGGGGTGCCTAATGAGTGAGCTAACTCACATTAA
TTGCGTTGCGCTCACTGCCCGCTTTCCAGTCGGGAAACCTGTCGTGCCAGCTGCATTAATGAATCGGCCA
ACGCGCGGGGAGAGGCGGTTTGCGTATTGGGCGCTCTTCCGCTTCCTCGCTCACTGACTCGCTGCGCTCG
GTCGTTCGGCTGCGGCGAGCGGTATCAGCTCACTCAAAGGCGGTAATACGGTTATCCACAGAATCAGGGG
ATAACGCAGGAAAGAACATGTGAGCAAAAGGCCAGCAAAAGGCCAGGAACCGTAAAAAGGCCGCGTTGCT
GGCGTTTTTCCATAGGCTCCGCCCCCCTGACGAGCATCACAAAAATCGACGCTCAAGTCAGAGGTGGCGA
AACCCGACAGGACTATAAAGATACCAGGCGTTTCCCCCTGGAAGCTCCCTCGTGCGCTCTCCTGTTCCGA
CCCTGCCGCTTACCGGATACCTGTCCGCCTTTCTCCCTTCGGGAAGCGTGGCGCTTTCTCATAGCTCACG
CTGTAGGTATCTCAGTTCGGTGTAGGTCGTTCGCTCCAAGCTGGGCTGTGTGCACGAACCCCCCGTTCAG
CCCGACCGCTGCGCCTTATCCGGTAACTATCGTCTTGAGTCCAACCCGGTAAGACACGACTTATCGCCAC
TGGCAGCAGCCACTGGTAACAGGATTAGCAGAGCGAGGTATGTAGGCGGTGCTACAGAGTTCTTGAAGTG
GTGGCCTAACTACGGCTACACTAGAAGAACAGTATTTGGTATCTGCGCTCTGCTGAAGCCAGTTACCTTC
GGAAAAAGAGTTGGTAGCTCTTGATCCGGCAAACAAACCACCGCTGGTAGCGGTGGTTTTTTTGTTTGCA
AGCAGCAGATTACGCGCAGAAAAAAAGGATCTCAAGAAGATCCTTTGATCTTTTCTACGGGGTCTGACGC
TCAGTGGAACGAAAACTCACGTTAAGGGATTTTGGTCATGAGATTATCAAAAAGGATCTTCACCTAGATC
CTTTTAAATTAAAAATGAAGTTTTAAATCAATCTAAAGTATATATGAGTAAACTTGGTCTGACAGTTACC
AATGCTTAATCAGTGAGGCACCTATCTCAGCGATCTGTCTATTTCGTTCATCCATAGTTGCCTGACTCCC
CGTCGTGTAGATAACTACGATACGGGAGGGCTTACCATCTGGCCCCAGTGCTGCAATGATACCGCGAGAC
CCACGCTCACCGGCTCCAGATTTATCAGCAATAAACCAGCCAGCCGGAAGGGCCGAGCGCAGAAGTGGTC
CTGCAACTTTATCCGCCTCCATCCAGTCTATTAATTGTTGCCGGGAAGCTAGAGTAAGTAGTTCGCCAGT
TAATAGTTTGCGCAACGTTGTTGCCATTGCTACAGGCATCGTGGTGTCACGCTCGTCGTTTGGTATGGCT
TCATTCAGCTCCGGTTCCCAACGATCAAGGCGAGTTACATGATCCCCCATGTTGTGCAAAAAAGCGGTTA
GCTCCTTCGGTCCTCCGATCGTTGTCAGAAGTAAGTTGGCCGCAGTGTTATCACTCATGGTTATGGCAGC
ACTGCATAATTCTCTTACTGTCATGCCATCCGTAAGATGCTTTTCTGTGACTGGTGAGTACTCAACCAAG
TCATTCTGAGAATAGTGTATGCGGCGACCGAGTTGCTCTTGCCCGGCGTCAATACGGGATAATACCGCGC
CACATAGCAGAACTTTAAAAGTGCTCATCATTGGAAAACGTTCTTCGGGGCGAAAACTCTCAAGGATCTT
ACCGCTGTTGAGATCCAGTTCGATGTAACCCACTCGTGCACCCAACTGATCTTCAGCATCTTTTACTTTC
ACCAGCGTTTCTGGGTGAGCAAAAACAGGAAGGCAAAATGCCGCAAAAAAGGGAATAAGGGCGACACGGA
AATGTTGAATACTCATACTCTTCCTTTTTCAATATTATTGAAGCATTTATCAGGGTTATTGTCTCATGAG
CGGATACATATTTGAATGTATTTAGAAAAATAAACAAATAGGGGTTCCGCGCACATTTCCCCGAAAAGTG
CCACCTGGGTCCTTTTCATCACGTGCTATAAAAATAATTATAATTTAAATTTTTTAATATAAATATATAA
ATTAAAAATAGAAAGTAAAAAAAGAAATTAAAGAAAAAATAGTTTTTGTTTTCCGAAGATGTAAAAGACT
CTAGGGGGATCGCCAACAAATACTACCTTTTATCTTGCTCTTCCTGCTCTCAGGTATTAATGCCGAATTG
TTTCATCTTGTCTGTGTAGAAGACCACACACGAAAATCCTGTGATTTTACATTTTACTTATCGTTAATCG
AATGTATATCTATTTAATCTGCTTTTCTTGTCTAATAAATATATATGTAAAGTACGCTTTTTGTTGAAAT
TTTTTAAACCTTTGTTTATTTTTTTTTCTTCATTCCGTAACTCTTCTACCTTCTTTATTTACTTTCTAAA
ATCCAAATACAAAACATAAAAATAAATAAACACAGAGTAAATTCCCAAATTATTCCATCATTAAAAGATA
CGAGGCGCGTGTAAGTTACAGGCAAGCGATCCGTCTAAGAAACCATTATTATCATGACATTAACCTATAA
AAATAGGCGTATCACGAGGCCCTTTCGTC
Features (pLannotate 1.2.2; 20 found; start..end, strand, type, name):
    137..186     +  misc_feature   bom (fragment): basis of mobility region from pBR322
    324..471     +  promoter       TRP1 promoter: S. cerevisiae TRP1
    472..554     +  CDS            TRP1 (fragment): phosphoribosylanthranilate isomerase, required for tryptophan biosynthesis; S. cerevisiae TRP1; yeast auxotrophic marker
    552..700     -  terminator     TEF terminator (fragment): Ashbya gossypii TEF terminator
    706..1515    -  CDS            KanR: aminoglycoside phosphotransferase; aph(3')-Ia; confers resistance to kanamycin
   1516..1859    -  promoter       TEF promoter: Ashbya gossypii TEF promoter
   2076..2310    +  promoter       CUP1 promoter: S. cerevisiae CUP1; inducible metallothionein promoter, regulated by Cu2+
   2359..2469    +  CDS            ubiquitin (fragment): Saccharomyces cerevisiae ubiquitin
   2482..2510    +  CDS            3xHA (fragment): three tandem HA epitope tags
   2510..2564    +  misc_feature   MCS (fragment): pBluescript multiple cloning site
   2576..2594    -  promoter       T3 promoter: promoter for bacteriophage T3 RNA polymerase
   2639..2655    -  protein_bind   lac operator: The lac repressor binds to the lac operator to inhibit transcription in E. coli. This inhibition can be relieved by adding lactose or isopropyl-β-D-thiogalactopyranoside (IPTG). lac repressor encoded by lacI
   2663..2693    -  promoter       lac promoter: promoter for the E. coli lac operon
   2708..2729    -  protein_bind   CAP binding site: CAP binding activates transcription in the presence of cAMP. E. coli catabolite activator protein
   2742..2834    -  CDS            lacI (fragment): lac repressor; lacI; The lac repressor binds to the lac operator to inhibit transcription in E. coli. This inhibition can be relieved by adding lactose or isopropyl-β-D-thiogalactopyranoside (IPTG).
   3017..3605    -  rep_origin     ori: high-copy-number ColE1/pMB1/pBR322/pUC origin of replication
   3776..4636    -  CDS            AmpR: β-lactamase; bla; confers resistance to ampicillin, carbenicillin, and related antibiotics
   4637..4741    -  promoter       AmpR promoter: bla
   4778..5281    +  misc_feature   CEN/ARS: S. cerevisiae CEN6 centromere fused to an autonomously replicating sequence
   5349..35      +  CDS            rop (fragment) (across the origin): Rop protein, which maintains plasmids at low copy number; rop
