[The description below was written by a language model from this plasmid's Addgene catalogue record and pLannotate feature annotations shown in this document.]
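Description:
pCUP1pNuiHA kanMX CEN is an empty yeast expression backbone for building prey fusions in the split-ubiquitin protein–protein interaction assay. It derives from the centromeric shuttle vector pRS314, in which the TRP1 auxotrophic marker has been exchanged for a kanMX cassette. The feature table is consistent with this: only the TRP1 promoter and a short fragment of the TRP1 coding sequence remain, adjoining an aminoglycoside phosphotransferase gene flanked by the Ashbya gossypii TEF promoter and terminator, which confers geneticin resistance in S. cerevisiae. A CEN6/ARS element gives stable, low-copy maintenance and segregation in yeast. In E. coli the plasmid replicates from a ColE1/pUC-type origin and is selected with ampicillin through the β-lactamase gene. The catalogue lists the copy number as low, although the annotated bacterial origin is of the high-copy type.

The expression unit consists of the copper-regulated S. cerevisiae CUP1 metallothionein promoter driving a fragment of yeast ubiquitin, which corresponds to Nui, the N-terminal half of ubiquitin. This is followed by an HA epitope (annotated as a partial match to a 3xHA tag) and a remnant of the pBluescript multiple cloning site. A gene of interest cloned into these sites is produced with Nui-HA fused to its N-terminus, at a level that can be tuned through the copper concentration, and the HA tag allows its detection. When this prey meets a partner fused to the C-terminal ubiquitin half, the two halves can reassemble into a ubiquitin-like structure, giving the assay its readout. No terminator downstream of the cloning site is annotated. The remaining lac, T3 and rop/bom features are backbone remnants with no role in yeast.
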