Addgene plasmid #131168: pCUP1pNuiHA kanMX CEN
Purpose: (Empty Backbone) for ScCUP1 promoter regulated N-terminal fused Nui-HA prey expression, centromeric ARS plasmid, kanMX marker confers resistance to geneticin in S. cerevisiae
Depositing lab: Nils Johnsson. Depositing organization: Universitaet Ulm. Publication: Detecting protein-protein interactions with the Split-Ubiquitin sensor. Dunkler A, Muller J, Johnsson N. Methods Mol Biol. 2012;786:115-30. doi: 10.1007/978-1-61779-292-2_7. PubMed 21938623.
Backbone
  Vector backbone: pRS314 (exchange of TRP1 against kanMX)
  Backbone manufacturer: Sikorski and Hieter, 1994
  Vector type: Yeast Expression
  Tag / fusion protein: Nui-HA (N terminal on backbone)
Growth in bacteria
  Bacterial resistance: Ampicillin, 100 μg/mL
  Growth temperature: 37°C
  Growth strain: DH5alpha
  Copy number: Low Copy
Gene/Insert
  Gene/Insert name: None
  Tag / fusion protein: Nui-HA (N terminal on backbone)
Terms and licenses: Academic/Nonprofit Terms; Industry Terms: Not Available to Industry
How to cite: pCUP1pNuiHA kanMX CEN was a gift from Nils Johnsson (Addgene plasmid # 131168 ; http://n2t.net/addgene:131168 ; RRID:Addgene_131168)
